>Addgene plasmid #146281 | pCRII-TOPO-DrUPF1_F | depositor full sequence | sequence record 288726 | Full Sequence
AGCGCCCAATACGCAAACCGCCTCTCCCCGCGCGTTGGCCGATTCATTAATGCAGCTGGCACGACAGGTT
TCCCGACTGGAAAGCGGGCAGTGAGCGCAACGCAATTAATGTGAGTTAGCTCACTCATTAGGCACCCCAG
GCTTTACACTTTATGCTTCCGGCTCGTATGTTGTGTGGAATTGTGAGCGGATAACAATTTCACACAGGAA
ACAGCTATGACCATGATTACGCCAAGCTATTTAGGTGACACTATAGAATACTCAAGCTATGCATCAAGCT
TGGTACCGAGCTCGGATCCACTAGTAACGGCCGCCAGTGTGCTGGAATTCGCCCTTTCCTCATCTACTCC
AGGCTTCTCCAAATCTTCCAGCGTCGCTGTTGGGTTTTCCTTCCAGAGCTCCTCCAGTTTGTTAATCTGC
TGCGCCGTGATCTGCCGGGCCCTCAGCTGCTCCTGCTCAGACGGGATCTTCACCAGCCAGGAGAGAAAGC
ATCGGTCCTGGATGAGGGGCTGCCATTGAGAGCTGTCCCAGTTAATGTCCTTCAGACTGCTCTGACTGGC
ACACGGCTGCCTGCACAGAAGCACCACCACAGAGTCTGCTTTCGCAGGGATGAAGCCGAGCAGGAAGACG
TTACGGCAGCCACAGTTGTAGCACTCCAGAACAGTCTCTCCCAGCGGCCCGTCCTTATGCAGCGTCACCT
CCTTACATTTGGCCCCCACCAGGTGGTTCACAATATGACTGCCAGAGGTGTTGCCGCGGCCGTTGCAAAA
CCACTTCTTGCTGGTGTTGCAGTAAACCACACATGCGGGATCATGGATTCCACAGTAGCTGCAGGCGTGC
ACCGGCAGGTCTTTAGTGTAGTAAGTGTCTTCCTCGTCCTCCTCAAAGTTCAGCTCGGCCAGAAGTTGGC
TGGTTTTCCCCACTGCATCTTCTCCATTGGGCAGAACTCCATCAGGCCCGTTCGCCTGGTTGTCGAGCTG
ACTCTGTGTCTGGCCTTGCGTCTGGGTCTGGCTGGGCAAGGGCGAATTCTGCAGATATCCATCACACTGG
CGGCCGCTCGAGCATGCATCTAGAGGGCCCAATTCGCCCTATAGTGAGTCGTATTACAATTCACTGGCCG
TCGTTTTACAACGTCGTGACTGGGAAAACCCTGGCGTTACCCAACTTAATCGCCTTGCAGCACATCCCCC
TTTCGCCAGCTGGCGTAATAGCGAAGAGGCCCGCACCGATCGCCCTTCCCAACAGTTGCGCAGCCTGAAT
GGCGAATGG
[124 nt withheld, positions 1270-1393]
C
[91 nt withheld, positions 1395-1485]
A
[49 nt withheld, positions 1487-1535]
CCTTTGACGTTGGAGTCCACGTTCTTT
[37 nt withheld, positions 1563-1599]
ACCCTATCTCGGTCTATTCTTTTGATTTATAAGGGATTTTGCCGATTTCGGCCTATTGGTTAAAAAATGA
GCTGATTTAACAAAAATTTAACGCGAATTTTAACAAAATTCAGGGCGCAAGGGCTGCTAAAGGAAGCGGA
ACACGTAGAAAGCCAGTCCGCAGAAACGGTGCTGACCCCGGATGAATGTCAGCTACTGGGCTATCTGGAC
AAGGGAAAACGCAAGCGCAAAGAGAAAGCAGGTAGCTTGCAGTGGGCTTACATGGCGATAGCTAGACTGG
GCGGTTTTATGGACAGCAAGCGAACCGGAATTGCCAGCTGGGGCGCCCTCTGGTAAGGTTGGGAAGCCCT
GCAAAGTAAACTGGATGGCTTTCTTGCCGCCAAGGATCTGATGGCGCAGGGGATCAAGATCTGATCAAGA
GACAGGATGAGGATCGTTTCGCATGATTGAACAAGATGGATTGCACGCAGGTTCTCCGGCCGCTTGGGTG
GAGAGGCTATTCGGCTATGACTGGGCACAACAGACAATCGGCTGCTCTGATGCCGCCGTGTTCCGGCTGT
CAGCGCAGGGGCGCCCGGTTCTTTTTGTCAAGACCGACCTGTCCGGTGCCCTGAATGAACTGCAGGACGA
GGCAGCGCGGCTATCGTGGCTGGCCACGACGGGCGTTCCTTGCGCAGCTGTGCTCGACGTTGTCACTGAA
GCGGGAAGGGACTGGCTGCTATTGGGCGAAGTGCCGGGGCAGGATCTCCTGTCATCCCACCTTGCTCCTG
CCGAGAAAGTATCCATCATGGCTGATGCAATGCGGCGGCTGCATACGCTTGATCCGGCTACCTGCCCATT
CGACCACCAAGCGAAACATCGCATCGAGCGAGCACGTACTCGGATGGAAGCCGGTCTTGTCGATCAGGAT
GATCTGGACGAAGAGCATCAGGGGCTCGCGCCAGCCGAACTGTTCGCCAGGCTCAAGGCGCGCATGCCCG
ACGGCGAGGATCTCGTCGTGACCCATGGCGATGCCTGCTTGCCGAATATCATGGTGGAAAATGGCCGCTT
TTCTGGATTCATCGACTGTGGCCGGCTGGGTGTGGCGGACCGCTATCAGGACATAGCGTTGGCTACCCGT
GATATTGCTGAAGAGCTTGGCGGCGAATGGGCTGACCGCTTCCTCGTGCTTTACGGTATCGCCGCTCCCG
ATTCGCAGCGCATCGCCTTCTATCGCCTTCTTGACGAGTTCTTCTGAATTGAAAAAGGAAGAGTATGAGT
ATTCAACATTTCCGTGTCGCCCTTATTCCCTTTTTTGCGGCATTTTGCCTTCCTGTTTTTGCTCACCCAG
AAACGCTGGTGAAAGTAAAAGATGCTGAAGATCAGTTGGGTGCACGAGTGGGTTACATCGAACTGGATCT
CAACAGCGGTAAGATCCTTGAGAGTTTTCGCCCCGAAGAACGTTTTCCAATGATGAGCACTTTTAAAGTT
CTGCTATGTGGCGCGGTATTATCCCGTATTGACGCCGGGCAAGAGCAACTCGGTCGCCGCATACACTATT
CTCAGAATGACTTGGTTGAGTACTCACCAGTCACAGAAAAGCATCTTACGGATGGCATGACAGTAAGAGA
ATTATGCAGTGCTGCCATAACCATGAGTGATAACACTGCGGCCAACTTACTTCTGACAACGATCGGAGGA
CCGAAGGAGCTAACCGCTTTTTTGCACAACATGGGGGATCATGTAACTCGCCTTGATCGTTGGGAACCGG
AGCTGAATGAAGCCATACCAAACGACGAGCGTGACACCACGATGCCTGTAGCAATGGCAACAACGTTGCG
CAAACTATTAACTGGCGAACTACTTACTCTAGCTTCCCGGCAACAATTAATAGACTGGATGGAGGCGGAT
AAAGTTGCAGGACCACTTCTGCGCTCGGCCCTTCCGGCTGGCTGGTTTATTGCTGATAAATCTGGAGCCG
GTGAGCGTGGGTCTCGCGGTATCATTGCAGCACTGGGGCCAGATGGTAAGCCCTCCCGTATCGTAGTTAT
CTACACGACGGGGAGTCAGGCAACTATGGATGAACGAAATAGACAGATCGCTGAGATAGGTGCCTCACTG
ATTAAGCATTGGTAACTGTCAGACCAAGTTTACTCATATATACTTTAGATTGATTTAAAACTTCATTTTT
AATTTAAAAGGATCTAGGTGAAGATCCTTTTTGATAATCTCATGACCAAAATCCCTTAACGTGAGTTTTC
GTTCCACTGAGCGTCAGACCCCGTAGAAAAGATCAAAGGATCTTCTTGAGATCCTTTTTTTCTGCGCGTA
ATCTGCTGCTTGCAAACAAAAAAACCACCGCTACCAGCGGTGGTTTGTTTGCCGGATCAAGAGCTACCAA
CTCTTTTTCCGAAGGTAACTGGCTTCAGCAGAGCGCAGATACCAAATACTGTTCTTCTAGTGTAGCCGTA
GTTAGGCCACCACTTCAAGAACTCTGTAGCACCGCCTACATACCTCGCTCTGCTAATCCTGTTACCAGTG
GCTGCTGCCAGTGGCGATAAGTCGTGTCTTACCGGGTTGGACTCAAGACGATAGTTACCGGATAAGGCGC
AGCGGTCGGGCTGAACGGGGGGTTCGTGCACACAGCCCAGCTTGGAGCGAACGACCTACACCGAACTGAG
ATACCTACAGCGTGAGCTATGAGAAAGCGCCACGCTTCCCGAAGGGAGAAAGGCGGACAGGTATCCGGTA
AGCGGCAGGGTCGGAACAGGAGAGCGCACGAGGGAGCTTCCAGGGGGAAACGCCTGGTATCTTTATAGTC
CTGTCGGGTTTCGCCACCTCTGACTTGAGCGTCGATTTTTGTGATGCTCGTCAGGGGGGCGGAGCCTATG
GAAAAACGCCAGCAACGCGGCCTTTTTACGGTTCCTGGCCTTTTGCTGGCCTTTTGCTCACATGTTCTTT
CCTGCGTTATCCCCTGATTCTGTGGATAACCGTATTACCGCCTTTGAGTGAGCTGATACCGCTCGCCGCA
GCCGAACGACCGAGCGCAGCGAGTCAGTGAGCGAGGAAGCGGAAG
Features (pLannotate 1.2.2; 14 found; start..end, strand, type, name):
      2..94      +  CDS            lacI (fragment): lac repressor; lacI; The lac repressor binds to the lac operator to inhibit transcription in E. coli. This inhibition can be relieved by adding lactose or isopropyl-β-D-thiogalactopyranoside (IPTG).
    107..128     +  protein_bind   CAP binding site: CAP binding activates transcription in the presence of cAMP. E. coli catabolite activator protein
    143..173     +  promoter       lac promoter: promoter for the E. coli lac operon
    181..197     +  protein_bind   lac operator: The lac repressor binds to the lac operator to inhibit transcription in E. coli. This inhibition can be relieved by adding lactose or isopropyl-β-D-thiogalactopyranoside (IPTG). lac repressor encoded by lacI
    239..257     +  promoter       SP6 promoter: promoter for bacteriophage SP6 RNA polymerase
    336..1019    -  CDS            Upf1 (fragment): RENT1_MOUSE - Also known as Rent1. Experimental evidence at protein level: Swiss-Prot protein existence level 1. RNA-dependent helicase and ATPase required for nonsense- mediated decay (NMD) of mRNAs containing premature stop codons (PubMed:27149095). Is recruited to mRNAs upon translation termination and undergoes a cycle of phosphorylation and dephosphorylation; its phosphorylation appears to be a key step in NMD. Recruited by release factors to stalled ribosomes together with the SMG1C protein kinase complex to form the transient SURF (SMG1-UPF1-eRF1-eRF3) complex. In EJC-dependent NMD, the
   1088..1106    -  promoter       T7 promoter: promoter for bacteriophage T7 RNA polymerase
   1109..1266    +  CDS            lacZα (fragment): LacZα fragment of β-galactosidase; lacZ fragment
   1270..1698    +  rep_origin     f1 ori (sequence partly withheld): f1 bacteriophage origin of replication; arrow indicates direction of (+) strand synthesis
   1711..2010    +  CDS            tnpA (fragment): TN5P_ECOLX - Also known as tnp. Experimental evidence at protein level: Swiss-Prot protein existence level 1. Mediates transposition of transposon Tn5 by a 'cut and paste' mechanism. First, the monomeric transposase binds the 19 bp inverted DNA repeats flanking the transposon. Then, dimerization of the DNA- bound transposase creates a synaptic DNA complex. After nicking of the first DNA strand, excision of the transposon proceeds through a series of intermediates. The transposase then mediates the insertion of the transposon at a new site by strand transfer. The activity of the wild- type tran
   2042..2833    +  CDS            neo: KKA2_KLEPN - Also known as kan, nptII. Experimental evidence at protein level: Swiss-Prot protein existence level 1. Resistance to kanamycin, neomycin, paromomycin, ribostamycin, butirosin and gentamicin B. From Klebsiella pneumoniae.
   2837..2853    +  promoter       AmpR promoter (fragment): bla
   2854..3714    +  CDS            AmpR: β-lactamase; bla; confers resistance to ampicillin, carbenicillin, and related antibiotics
   3885..4473    +  rep_origin     ori: high-copy-number ColE1/pMB1/pBR322/pUC origin of replication
