[The description below was written by a language model from this plasmid's Addgene catalogue record and pLannotate feature annotations shown in this document.]
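Description:
pCRII-TOPO-DrUPF1_F is a 4,654 nt bacterial plasmid carrying a partial cDNA fragment of zebrafish (Danio rerio) upf1, the RNA helicase/ATPase at the core of nonsense-mediated mRNA decay. The catalogue lists the backbone as unknown, but the name and the annotated features fit a pCRII-TOPO-type PCR cloning vector. These features are a lac promoter/operator region with a CAP binding site, an interrupted lacZα fragment, and opposing SP6 and T7 phage promoters flanking the cloning site. The plasmid also has an f1 origin for single-stranded DNA production, and a ColE1/pUC-type origin for replication in E. coli. The feature annotation describes that origin as high copy, whereas the catalogue entry records the plasmid as low copy. Both a neo (kanamycin/neomycin resistance) gene and AmpR (β-lactamase) are present, and ampicillin is the listed selection.

The insert is only about 680 bp and, according to the depositor, corresponds to a portion of the upf1 reference mRNA rather than the full coding sequence. It is annotated by homology to mouse Upf1 as a fragment and lies on the minus strand, so it is read in the sense direction from the T7 promoter and in the antisense direction from the SP6 promoter. No tags, ribosome binding site or dedicated expression cassette are annotated. Although the stated purpose is bacterial expression of DrUPF1, the architecture is better suited to serving as a cloned template, for example for in vitro transcription of sense or antisense RNA from the flanking phage promoters or for subcloning. The record does not state the specific use or the cloning method. The associated work concerns the role of nonsense-mediated decay factors in zebrafish embryonic development, and the sequence is depositor-provided and may be theoretical.
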