Addgene plasmid #146281: pCRII-TOPO-DrUPF1_F
Purpose: Bacterial Expression of DrUPF1
Depositing lab: Elisa Izaurralde. Depositing organization: Max Planck Institute for Developmental Biology. Publication: Nonsense-mediated mRNA decay effectors are essential for zebrafish embryonic development and survival. Wittkopp N, Huntzinger E, Weiler C, Saulière J, Schmidt S, Sonawane M, Izaurralde E. Mol Cell Biol. 2009 Jul . 29(13):3517-28. 10.1128/MCB.00177-09 PubMed 19414594.
Backbone
  Vector backbone: Unknown
  Vector type: Bacterial Expression
Growth in bacteria
  Bacterial resistance: Ampicillin, 100 μg/mL
  Growth temperature: 37°C
  Growth strain: DH5alpha
  Copy number: Low Copy
Gene/Insert
  Gene/Insert name: DrUPF1
  Species: D. rerio (zebrafish)
  Entrez Gene: upf1 (a.k.a. rent1, zgc:55472, wu:fi40f07, wu:fj48a01)
  Cloning method: Unknown
Terms and licenses: Academic/Nonprofit Terms; Industry Terms: Not Available to Industry
Depositor comments: Sequence based on parts of the sequence given by NCBI: NM_213474.1 (119....800) Plasmids from this collection were made available to the research community and donated after the lab closed. Please note that the sequence provided by the depositing laboratory may be theoretical/predicted or based on Sanger sequencing results. There may be discrepancies between sequencing results obtained by Addgene and the depositor sequence. If an Addgene verified sequence is not available, please contact before placing your order to request that our lab fully sequence the plasmid.
How to cite: pCRII-TOPO-DrUPF1_F was a gift from Elisa Izaurralde (Addgene plasmid # 146281 ; http://n2t.net/addgene:146281 ; RRID:Addgene_146281)
